Addgene plasmid #66361: GPR50-Tango
Purpose: Expression of G protein-coupled receptors for PRESTO-Tango: parallel receptorome expression and screening via transcriptional output, with transcriptional activation following arrestin translocation
Depositing lab: Bryan Roth. Publication: PRESTO-Tango as an open-source resource for interrogation of the druggable human GPCRome. Kroeze WK, Sassano MF, Huang XP, Lansu K, McCorvy JD, Giguere PM, Sciaky N, Roth BL. Nat Struct Mol Biol. 2015 May;22(5):362-9. doi: 10.1038/nsmb.3014. Epub 2015 Apr 20. PubMed 25895059.
Backbone
  Vector backbone: empty Tango
  Backbone size w/o insert (bp): 6632
  Vector type: Mammalian Expression
  Selectable markers: Neomycin (select with G418)
Growth in bacteria
  Bacterial resistance: Ampicillin, 100 μg/mL
  Growth temperature: 37°C
  Growth strain: DH5alpha
  Copy number: High Copy
Gene/Insert
  Gene/Insert name: GPR50
  Species: H. sapiens (human)
  Insert size (bp): 1851
  Entrez Gene: GPR50 (a.k.a. H9, Mel1c)
  Promoter: CMV
  Tag / fusion protein: FLAG (N terminal on backbone)
  Cloning method: Restriction Enzyme; 5′ cloning site NotI (not destroyed); 3′ cloning site XhoI (unknown if destroyed)
  Sequencing primers: 5′ CMV-F; 3′ Tet-R
Terms and licenses: Academic/Nonprofit Terms; Industry Terms: Not Available to Industry
Depositor comments: Please note: Most of the PRESTO-Tango vectors do not contain the XhoI cut site downstream of the tTA sequence and instead carry an XbaI site. If you need to perform an XhoI digest we recommend sequencing with a forward primer at the C-terminus of tTA to determine which of the two sites is present. Suggested primer: 5-gagctccacttagacggcgagg-3. Original backbone was pcDNA3.1(+). These plasmids were generated as part of the Illuminating the Druggable Genome (IDG) program sponsored by the NIH Common Fund. The goal of this program is to identify, gather, and distribute information and resources for proteins that currently are not well-studied yet belong to commonly drug-targeted protein families: protein kinases, non-olfactory G-protein coupled receptors (GPCRs), and ion channels. The IDG program is designed to develop fundamental research tools for understudied proteins, elucidate their function, and disseminate the IDG-related resources and data to the greater scientific community.
How to cite: GPR50-Tango was a gift from Bryan Roth (Addgene plasmid # 66361 ; http://n2t.net/addgene:66361 ; RRID:Addgene_66361)
