[The description below was written by a language model from this plasmid's Addgene catalogue record.]
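Description:
GPR50-Tango is a mammalian expression plasmid from the PRESTO-Tango collection, built on an "empty Tango" backbone that the depositor notes was derived from pcDNA3.1(+). It is maintained in E. coli as a high-copy plasmid under ampicillin selection, and it carries a neomycin resistance marker so that transfected mammalian cells can be selected with G418. No feature table accompanies the record, so the exact layout of backbone elements is not documented beyond these catalogue fields.

The insert is human GPR50 (also known as H9 or Mel1c), an orphan G protein-coupled receptor related to the melatonin receptors. It is placed downstream of the CMV promoter for strong constitutive expression. A FLAG epitope supplied by the backbone sits at the receptor's N terminus, which allows detection of the expressed protein. The depositor comments indicate that a tTA (tetracycline transactivator) sequence lies downstream of the receptor. This fits the stated design principle of the assay, in which arrestin translocation to an activated receptor is converted into a transcriptional output. The receptor was cloned between NotI and a 3′ site listed as XhoI, although the depositor cautions that most vectors in the series carry XbaI rather than XhoI after tTA.

The construct is intended for parallel, receptorome-wide screening of GPCR activation through an arrestin-recruitment readout that does not depend on knowing a receptor's G protein coupling, which suits poorly characterised receptors such as GPR50. It was produced as part of the Illuminating the Druggable Genome programme, which aims to provide tools for understudied members of commonly drug-targeted protein families.
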