>Addgene plasmid #66361 | GPR50-Tango | depositor partial sequence | sequence record 113335 | empty Tango
GACGGATCGGGAGATCTCCCGATCCCCTATGGTGCACTCTCAGTACAATCTGCTCTGATGCCGCATAGTT
AAGCCAGTATCTGCTCCCTGCTTGTGTGTTGGAGGTCGCTGAGTAGTGCGCGAGCAAAATTTAAGCTACA
ACAAGGCAAGGCTTGACCGACAATTGCATGAAGAATCTGCTTAGGGTTAGGCGTTTTGCGCTGCTTCGCG
ATGTACGGGCCAGATATACGCGTTGACATTGATTATTGACTAGTTATTAATAGTAATCAATTACGGGGTC
ATTAGTTCATAGCCCATATATGGAGTTCCGCGTTACATAACTTACGGTAAATGGCCCGCCTGGCTGACCG
CCCAACGACCCCCGCCCATTGACGTCAATAATGACGTATGTTCCCATAGTAACGCCAATAGGGACTTTCC
ATTGACGTCAATGGGTGGAGTATTTACGGTAAACTGCCCACTTGGCAGTACATCAAGTGTATCATATGCC
AAGTACGCCCCCTATTGACGTCAATGACGGTAAATGGCCCGCCTGGCATTATGCCCAGTACATGACCTTA
TGGGACTTTCCTACTTGGCAGTACATCTACGTATTAGTCATCGCTATTACCATGGTGATGCGGTTTTGGC
AGTACATCAATGGGCGTGGATAGCGGTTTGACTCACGGGGATTTCCAAGTCTCCACCCCATTGACGTCAA
TGGGAGTTTGTTTTGGCACCAAAATCAACGGGACTTTCCAAAATGTCGTAACAACTCCGCCCCATTGACG
CAAATGGGCGGTAGGCGTGTACGGTGGGAGGTCTATATAAGCAGAGCTCTCTGGCTAACTAGAGAACCCA
CTGCTTACTGGCTTATCGAAATTAATACGACTCACTATAGGGAGACCCAAGCTGGCTAGCGTTTAAACTT
AAGCTTGGTACCGAGCTCGGATCCACTAGTCCAGTGTGGTGGAATTCTGCAGATATCCAGCACAGTGGCG
GCCGCGCCACCATGAAGACGATCATCGCCCTGAGCTACATCTTCTGCCTGGTATTCGCCGACTACAAGGA
CGATGATGACGCCAGCATCGATACCGGTGGACGCACCCCACCCAGCCTGGGTCCCCAAGATGAGTCCTGC
ACCACCGCCAGCTCCTCCCTGGCCAAGGACACTTCATCGACCGGTGAGAACCTGTACTTCCAGCTAAGAT
TAGATAAAAGTAAAGTGATTAACAGCGCATTAGAGCTGCTTAATGAGGTCGGAATCGAAGGTTTAACAAC
CCGTAAACTCGCCCAGAAGCTAGGTGTAGAGCAGCCTACATTGTATTGGCATGTAAAAAATAAGCGGGCT
TTGCTCGACGCCTTAGCCATTGAGATGTTAGATAGGCACCATACTCACTTTTGCCCTTTAGAAGGGGAAA
GCTGGCAAGATTTTTTACGTAATAACGCTAAAAGTTTTAGATGTGCTTTACTAAGTCATCGCGATGGAGC
AAAAGTACATTTAGGTACACGGCCTACAGAAAAACAGTATGAAACTCTCGAAAATCAATTAGCCTTTTTA
TGCCAACAAGGTTTTTCACTAGAGAATGCATTATATGCACTCAGCGCTGTGGGGCATTTTACTTTAGGTT
GCGTATTGGAAGATCAAGAGCATCAAGTCGCTAAAGAAGAAAGGGAAACACCTACTACTGATAGTATGCC
GCCATTATTACGACAAGCTATCGAATTATTTGATCACCAAGGTGCAGAGCCAGCCTTCTTATTCGGCCTT
GAATTGATCATATGCGGATTAGAAAAACAACTTAAATGTGAAAGTGGGTCCGCGTACAGCCGCGCGCGTA
CGAAAAACAATTACGGGTCTACCATCGAGGGCCTGCTCGATCTCCCGGACGACGACGCCCCCGAAGAGGC
GGGGCTGGCGGCTCCGCGCCTGTCCTTTCTCCCCGCGGGACACACGCGCAGACTGTCGACGGCCCCCCCG
ACCGATGTCAGCCTGGGGGACGAGCTCCACTTAGACGGCGAGGACGTGGCGATGGCGCATGCCGACGCGC
TAGACGATTTCGATCTGGACATGTTGGGGGACGGGGATTCCCCGGGTCCGGGATTTACCCCCCACGACTC
CGCCCCCTACGGCGCTCTGGATATGGCCGACTTCGAGTTTGAGCAGATGTTTACCGATGCCCTTGGAATT
GACGAGTACGGTGGGTAGCTCGAGTCTAGAGGGCCCGTTTAAACCCGCTGATCAGCCTCGACTGTGCCTT
CTAGTTGCCAGCCATCTGTTGTTTGCCCCTCCCCCGTGCCTTCCTTGACCCTGGAAGGTGCCACTCCCAC
TGTCCTTTCCTAATAAAATGAGGAAATTGCATCGCATTGTCTGAGTAGGTGTCATTCTATTCTGGGGGGT
GGGGTGGGGCAGGACAGCAAGGGGGAGGATTGGGAAGACAATAGCAGGCATGCTGGGGATGCGGTGGGCT
CTATGGCTTCTGAGGCGGAAAGAACCAGCTGGGGCTCTAGGGGGTATCCCC
[124 nt withheld, positions 2502-2625]
C
[91 nt withheld, positions 2627-2717]
A
[49 nt withheld, positions 2719-2767]
CCTTTGACGTTGGAGTCCACGTTCTTT
[37 nt withheld, positions 2795-2831]
ACCCTATCTCGGTCTATTCTTTTGATTTATAAGGGATTTTGCCGATTTCGGCCTATTGGTTAAAAAATGA
GCTGATTTAACAAAAATTTAACGCGAATTAATTCTGTGGAATGTGTGTCAGTTAGGGTGTGGAAAGTCCC
CAGGCTCCCCAGCAGGCAGAAGTATGCAAAGCATGCATCTCAATTAGTCAGCAACCAGGTGTGGAAAGTC
CCCAGGCTCCCCAGCAGGCAGAAGTATGCAAAGCATGCATCTCAATTAGTCAGCAACCATAGTCCCGCCC
CTAACTCCGCCCATCCCGCCCCTAACTCCGCCCAGTTCCGCCCATTCTCCGCCCCATGGCTGACTAATTT
TTTTTATTTATGCAGAGGCCGAGGCCGCCTCTGCCTCTGAGCTATTCCAGAAGTAGTGAGGAGGCTTTTT
TGGAGGCCTAGGCTTTTGCAAAAAGCTCCCGGGAGCTTGTATATCCATTTTCGGATCTGATCAAGAGACA
GGATGAGGATCGTTTCGCATGATTGAACAAGATGGATTGCACGCAGGTTCTCCGGCCGCTTGGGTGGAGA
GGCTATTCGGCTATGACTGGGCACAACAGACAATCGGCTGCTCTGATGCCGCCGTGTTCCGGCTGTCAGC
GCAGGGGCGCCCGGTTCTTTTTGTCAAGACCGACCTGTCCGGTGCCCTGAATGAACTGCAGGACGAGGCA
GCGCGGCTATCGTGGCTGGCCACGACGGGCGTTCCTTGCGCAGCTGTGCTCGACGTTGTCACTGAAGCGG
GAAGGGACTGGCTGCTATTGGGCGAAGTGCCGGGGCAGGATCTCCTGTCATCTCACCTTGCTCCTGCCGA
GAAAGTATCCATCATGGCTGATGCAATGCGGCGGCTGCATACGCTTGATCCGGCTACCTGCCCATTCGAC
CACCAAGCGAAACATCGCATCGAGCGAGCACGTACTCGGATGGAAGCCGGTCTTGTCGATCAGGATGATC
TGGACGAAGAGCATCAGGGGCTCGCGCCAGCCGAACTGTTCGCCAGGCTCAAGGCGCGCATGCCCGACGG
CGAGGATCTCGTCGTGACCCATGGCGATGCCTGCTTGCCGAATATCATGGTGGAAAATGGCCGCTTTTCT
GGATTCATCGACTGTGGCCGGCTGGGTGTGGCGGACCGCTATCAGGACATAGCGTTGGCTACCCGTGATA
TTGCTGAAGAGCTTGGCGGCGAATGGGCTGACCGCTTCCTCGTGCTTTACGGTATCGCCGCTCCCGATTC
GCAGCGCATCGCCTTCTATCGCCTTCTTGACGAGTTCTTCTGAGCGGGACTCTGGGGTTCGAAATGACCG
ACCAAGCGACGCCCAACCTGCCATCACGAGATTTCGATTCCACCGCCGCCTTCTATGAAAGGTTGGGCTT
CGGAATCGTTTTCCGGGACGCCGGCTGGATGATCCTCCAGCGCGGGGATCTCATGCTGGAGTTCTTCGCC
CACCCCAACTTGTTTATTGCAGCTTATAATGGTTACAAATAAAGCAATAGCATCACAAATTTCACAAATA
AAGCATTTTTTTCACTGCATTCTAGTTGTGGTTTGTCCAAACTCATCAATGTATCTTATCATGTCTGTAT
ACCGTCGACCTCTAGCTAGAGCTTGGCGTAATCATGGTCATAGCTGTTTCCTGTGTGAAATTGTTATCCG
CTCACAATTCCACACAACATACGAGCCGGAAGCATAAAGTGTAAAGCCTGGGGTGCCTAATGAGTGAGCT
AACTCACATTAATTGCGTTGCGCTCACTGCCCGCTTTCCAGTCGGGAAACCTGTCGTGCCAGCTGCATTA
ATGAATCGGCCAACGCGCGGGGAGAGGCGGTTTGCGTATTGGGCGCTCTTCCGCTTCCTCGCTCACTGAC
TCGCTGCGCTCGGTCGTTCGGCTGCGGCGAGCGGTATCAGCTCACTCAAAGGCGGTAATACGGTTATCCA
CAGAATCAGGGGATAACGCAGGAAAGAACATGTGAGCAAAAGGCCAGCAAAAGGCCAGGAACCGTAAAAA
GGCCGCGTTGCTGGCGTTTTTCCATAGGCTCCGCCCCCCTGACGAGCATCACAAAAATCGACGCTCAAGT
CAGAGGTGGCGAAACCCGACAGGACTATAAAGATACCAGGCGTTTCCCCCTGGAAGCTCCCTCGTGCGCT
CTCCTGTTCCGACCCTGCCGCTTACCGGATACCTGTCCGCCTTTCTCCCTTCGGGAAGCGTGGCGCTTTC
TCATAGCTCACGCTGTAGGTATCTCAGTTCGGTGTAGGTCGTTCGCTCCAAGCTGGGCTGTGTGCACGAA
CCCCCCGTTCAGCCCGACCGCTGCGCCTTATCCGGTAACTATCGTCTTGAGTCCAACCCGGTAAGACACG
ACTTATCGCCACTGGCAGCAGCCACTGGTAACAGGATTAGCAGAGCGAGGTATGTAGGCGGTGCTACAGA
GTTCTTGAAGTGGTGGCCTAACTACGGCTACACTAGAAGAACAGTATTTGGTATCTGCGCTCTGCTGAAG
CCAGTTACCTTCGGAAAAAGAGTTGGTAGCTCTTGATCCGGCAAACAAACCACCGCTGGTAGCGGTTTTT
TTGTTTGCAAGCAGCAGATTACGCGCAGAAAAAAAGGATCTCAAGAAGATCCTTTGATCTTTTCTACGGG
GTCTGACGCTCAGTGGAACGAAAACTCACGTTAAGGGATTTTGGTCATGAGATTATCAAAAAGGATCTTC
ACCTAGATCCTTTTAAATTAAAAATGAAGTTTTAAATCAATCTAAAGTATATATGAGTAAACTTGGTCTG
ACAGTTACCAATGCTTAATCAGTGAGGCACCTATCTCAGCGATCTGTCTATTTCGTTCATCCATAGTTGC
CTGACTCCCCGTCGTGTAGATAACTACGATACGGGAGGGCTTACCATCTGGCCCCAGTGCTGCAATGATA
CCGCGAGACCCACGCTCACCGGCTCCAGATTTATCAGCAATAAACCAGCCAGCCGGAAGGGCCGAGCGCA
GAAGTGGTCCTGCAACTTTATCCGCCTCCATCCAGTCTATTAATTGTTGCCGGGAAGCTAGAGTAAGTAG
TTCGCCAGTTAATAGTTTGCGCAACGTTGTTGCCATTGCTACAGGCATCGTGGTGTCACGCTCGTCGTTT
GGTATGGCTTCATTCAGCTCCGGTTCCCAACGATCAAGGCGAGTTACATGATCCCCCATGTTGTGCAAAA
AAGCGGTTAGCTCCTTCGGTCCTCCGATCGTTGTCAGAAGTAAGTTGGCCGCAGTGTTATCACTCATGGT
TATGGCAGCACTGCATAATTCTCTTACTGTCATGCCATCCGTAAGATGCTTTTCTGTGACTGGTGAGTAC
TCAACCAAGTCATTCTGAGAATAGTGTATGCGGCGACCGAGTTGCTCTTGCCCGGCGTCAATACGGGATA
ATACCGCGCCACATAGCAGAACTTTAAAAGTGCTCATCATTGGAAAACGTTCTTCGGGGCGAAAACTCTC
AAGGATCTTACCGCTGTTGAGATCCAGTTCGATGTAACCCACTCGTGCACCCAACTGATCTTCAGCATCT
TTTACTTTCACCAGCGTTTCTGGGTGAGCAAAAACAGGAAGGCAAAATGCCGCAAAAAAGGGAATAAGGG
CGACACGGAAATGTTGAATACTCATACTCTTCCTTTTTCAATATTATTGAAGCATTTATCAGGGTTATTG
TCTCATGAGCGGATACATATTTGAATGTATTTAGAAAAATAAACAAATAGGGGTTCCGCGCACATTTCCC
CGAAAAGTGCCACCTGACGTC
