>Addgene plasmid #66361 | GPR50-Tango | depositor partial sequence | sequence record 113336 | GPR50
ATGGGGCCTACACTGGCCGTGCCTACACCATATGGCTGTATAGGGTGTAAGCTTCCCCAGCCAGAATACC
CACCAGCCCTGATTATATTCATGTTCTGTGCCATGGTGATAACTATCGTTGTGGACCTCATCGGAAACTC
CATGGTCATTTTGGCAGTTACGAAAAATAAAAAACTTCGGAACAGTGGCAATATCTTCGTGGTTTCCCTT
AGCGTCGCAGACATGCTGGTGGCTATATACCCATACCCGCTCATGCTCCATGCTATGAGCATTGGTGGTT
GGGACCTGTCTCAGCTGCAGTGTCAAATGGTTGGTTTCATTACCGGCCTCTCTGTGGTGGGCTCAATCTT
TAACATCGTTGCTATTGCTATAAACCGATATTGTTACATATGCCATAGCCTTCAGTACGAGAGAATTTTT
AGCGTCCGGAATACATGTATCTATTTGGTGATCACTTGGATTATGACAGTCTTGGCTGTGCTCCCCAATA
TGTATATCGGCACAATCGAATATGATCCAAGGACCTACACATGCATTTTCAATTACCTGAACAATCCGGT
TTTTACAGTCACTATTGTGTGTATTCACTTCGTCCTGCCGCTCTTGATTGTAGGCTTTTGCTACGTTAGG
ATCTGGACGAAGGTGTTGGCTGCACGCGACCCAGCAGGTCAAAATCCTGACAATCAACTCGCAGAAGTGC
GGAACTTTCTCACTATGTTCGTGATCTTTCTTCTGTTCGCCGTTTGCTGGTGCCCAATTAACGTCTTGAC
AGTACTCGTTGCAGTTTCACCCAAGGAAATGGCCGGAAAAATTCCTAACTGGCTGTACCTTGCTGCATAT
TTTATCGCTTATTTCAATAGCTGCCTCAATGCTGTTATCTACGGCCTGCTCAACGAAAACTTCAGACGAG
AGTACTGGACCATTTTCCATGCCATGCGGCACCCGATTATCTTTTTCAGCGGGCTGATCAGTGATATCCG
GGAGATGCAGGAGGCTAGAACATTGGCCAGAGCCCGCGCCCACGCCAGAGATCAAGCCCGCGAACAAGAT
CGCGCGCACGCGTGCCCAGCAGTGGAGGAGACACCCATGAACGTCCGGAACGTTCCACTCCCTGGAGATG
CCGCTGCCGGTCACCCTGATAGAGCCAGCGGGCACCCAAAGCCCCACTCAAGAAGTAGCTCTGCCTACAG
AAAATCCGCTTCTACCCACCATAAATCAGTCTTCAGTCATTCTAAAGCTGCCAGTGGTCATCTCAAACCC
GTTTCCGGGCACAGTAAGCCTGCCTCCGGACATCCCAAAAGCGCGACCGTTTACCCCAAGCCTGCTTCTG
TACACTTCAAAGCCGATAGCGTGCATTTCAAGGGAGATTCAGTTCATTTCAAACCAGATTCAGTGCACTT
TAAGCCAGCTTCATCTAATCCCAAGCCTATTACAGGTCACCATGTTTCTGCCGGCAGCCATTCCAAATCC
GCCTTCAGTGCCGCCACGTCACATCCGAAACCCACCACCGGACACATCAAGCCTGCAACATCACACGCTG
AGCCAACTACCGCAGACTACCCCAAGCCGGCCACTACTTCCCATCCTAAGCCTACCGCAGCAGATAACCC
AGAACTCAGTGCGAGTCACTGTCCAGAAATACCTGCCATCGCCCATCCAGTGTCCGATGATAGCGACCTC
CCAGAGAGTGCATCTTCCCCCGCAGCAGGTCCAACTAAGCCTGCCGCTTCCCAACTGGAATCAGATACCA
TCGCGGACCTCCCGGACCCCACTGTGGTAACCACGTCCACAAATGACTACCATGACGTCGTTGTCATTGA
TGTAGAGGACGATCCGGATGAGATGGCTGTG
