>Addgene plasmid #66361 | GPR50-Tango | addgene partial sequence | sequence record 118351 | CMV-F 5'-CGCAAATGGGCGGTAGGCGTG-3'
CTCTCTGGCTAACTAGAGAACCCACTGCTTACTGGCTTATCGAAATTAATACGACTCACTATAGGGAGAC
CCAAGCTGGCTAGCGTTTAAACTTAAGCTTGGTACCGAGCTCGGATCCACTAGTCCAGTGTGGTGGAATT
CTGCAGATATCCAGCACAGTGGCGGCCGCGCCACCATGAAGACGATCATCGCCCTGAGCTACATCTTCTG
CCTGGTATTCGCCGACTACAAGGACGATGATGACGCCAGCATCGATATGGGGCCTACACTGGCCGTGCCT
ACACCATATGGCTGTATAGGGTGTAAGCTTCCCCAGCCAGAATACCCACCAGCCCTGATTATATTCATGT
TCTGTGCCATGGTGATAACTATCGTTGTGGACCTCATCGGAAACTCCATGGTCATTTTGGCAGTTACGAA
AAATAAAAAACTTCGGAACAGTGGCAATATCTTCGTGGTTTCCCTTAGCGTCGCAGACATGCTGGTGGCT
ATATACCCATACCCGCTCATGCTCCATGCTATGAGCATTGGTGGTTGGGACCTGTCTCAGCTGCAGTGTC
AAATGGTTGGTTTCATTACCGGCCTCTCTGTGGTGGGCTCAATCTTTAACATCGTTGCTATTGCTATAAA
CCGATATTGTTACATATGCCATAGCCTTCAGTACGAGAGAATTTTTAGCGTCCGGAATACATGTATCTAT
TTGGTGATCACTTGGATTATGACAGTCTTGGCTGTGCTCCCCAATATGTATATCGGCACAATCGAATATG
ATCCAAGGACCTACACATGCATTTTCAATTACCTGAACAATCCGGTTTTTACAGTCACTATTGTGTGTAT
TCACTTCGTCCTGCCGCTCTTGATTGTAGGCTTTTGCTACGTTAGGATCTGGACGAAGGTGTTGGCTGCA
CGCGACCCAGCAGGTCAAAATCCTGACAATCAACTCGCAGAAGTGCGGAACTTTCTCACTATGTTCGTGA
TCTTTCTTCTGTTCGCCGTTTGCTGG
