>Addgene plasmid #66361 | GPR50-Tango | addgene partial sequence | sequence record 118354 | Tet-R 5'-GGCGAGTTTACGGGTTGTTA-3'
CTCTAATGCGCTGTTAATCACTTTACTTTTATCTAATCTTAGCTGGAAGTACAGGTTCTCACCGGTCGAT
GAAGTGTCCTTGGCCAGGGAGGAGCTGGCGGTGGTGCAGGACTCATCTTGGGGACCCAGGCTGGGTGGGG
TGCGTCCACCGGTATCGATCACAGCCATCTCATCCGGATCGTCCTCTACATCAATGACAACGACGTCATG
GTAGTCATTTGTGGACGTGGTTACCACAGTGGGGTCCGGGAGGTCCGCGATGGTATCTGATTCCAGTTGG
GAAGCGGCAGGCTTAGTTGGACCTGCTGCGGGGGAAGATGCACTCTCTGGGAGGTCGCTATCATCGGACA
CTGGATGGGCGATGGCAGGTATTTCTGGACAGTGACTCGCACTGAGTTCTGGGTTATCTGCTGCGGTAGG
CTTAGGATGGGAAGTAGTGGCCGGCTTGGGGTAGTCTGCGGTAGTTGGCTCAGCGTGTGATGTTGCAGGC
TTGATGTGTCCGGTGGTGGGTTTCGGATGTGACGTGGCGGCACTGAAGGCGGATTTGGAATGGCTGCCGG
CAGAAACATGGTGACCTGTAATAGGCTTGGGATTAGATGAAGCTGGCTTAAAGTGCACTGAATCTGGTTT
GAAATGAACTGAATCTCCCTTGAAATGCACGCTATCGGCTTTGAAGTGTACAGAAGCAGGCTTGGGGTAA
ACGGTCGCGCTTTTGGGATGTCCGGAGGCAGGCTTACTGTGCCCGGAAACGGGTTTGAGATGACCACTGG
CAGCTTTAGAATGACTGAAGACTGATTTATGGTGGGTAGAAGCGGATTTTCTGTAGGCAGAGCTACTTCT
TGAGTGGGGCTTTGGGTGCCCGCTGGCTCTATCAGGGTGACCGGCAGCGGCATCTCCAGGGAGTGGAACG
TTCCGGACGTTCATGGGTGTCTCCTCCACTGCTGGGCACGCGTGCGCGCGATCTTGTTCGCGGGCTTGAT
CTCTGGCGTGGGC
